Addgene plasmid #223794: pHAGE_FKBP-mEGFP-WIPI2d_P2A-FRB-Fis1 (no mt-mKeima)
Purpose: Stable expression of protein in mammalian cell culture
Depositing lab: Sascha Martens. Depositing organization: University of Vienna. Publication: Reconstitution of BNIP3/NIX-mitophagy initiation reveals hierarchical flexibility of the autophagy machinery. Adriaenssens E, Schaar S, Cook ASI, Stuke JFM, Sawa-Makarska J, Nguyen TN, Ren X, Schuschnig M, Romanov J, Khuu G, Uoselis L, Lazarou M, Hummer G, Hurley JH, Martens S. Nat Cell Biol. 2025 Jul 25. doi: 10.1038/s41556-025-01712-y. PubMed 40715440.
Backbone
  Vector backbone: pHAGE
  Vector type: Lentiviral
  Selectable markers: Puromycin
Growth in bacteria
  Bacterial resistance: Ampicillin, 100 μg/mL
  Growth temperature: 37°C
  Growth strain: NEB Stable
  Copy number: Unknown
Gene/Insert
  Gene/Insert name: 2xFKBP-mEGFP-WIPI1-(P2A)-FRB-Fis1
  Species: H. sapiens (human)
  Entrez Gene: WIPI1 (a.k.a. ATG18, ATG18A, WIPI49); FIS1 (a.k.a. CGI-135, TTC11)
  Cloning method: Gibson Cloning
Terms and licenses: Academic/Nonprofit Terms; Industry Terms: Not Available to Industry
Depositor comments: Internal #: SMc2472 . Please visit https://doi.org/10.1101/2024.08.28.609967 for bioRxiv preprint.
How to cite: pHAGE_FKBP-mEGFP-WIPI2d_P2A-FRB-Fis1 (no mt-mKeima) was a gift from Sascha Martens (Addgene plasmid # 223794 ; http://n2t.net/addgene:223794 ; RRID:Addgene_223794)
