[The description below was written by a language model from this plasmid's Addgene catalogue record and pLannotate feature annotations shown in this document.]
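Description:
pHAGE_FKBP-mEGFP-WIPI2d_P2A-FRB-Fis1 (no mt-mKeima) is a 9.7 kb HIV-1-based lentiviral transfer plasmid on the pHAGE backbone, intended for stable protein expression in cultured mammalian cells. It is propagated in E. coli through a high-copy ColE1/pUC origin with ampicillin resistance. The viral portion carries a truncated 5' LTR, the Ψ packaging signal with a gag fragment, the RRE for Rev-dependent export, the cPPT/CTS, a WPRE to boost transcript expression, and a self-inactivating ΔU3 3' LTR. The catalogue entry lists puromycin as the mammalian selectable marker, but no puromycin resistance gene appears in the annotated feature table.

The payload is a single CMV enhancer/promoter-driven open reading frame encoding two polypeptides. The first is two tandem FKBP12 copies (the second recoded with alternative codons) fused to monomeric EGFP and then to a WIPI protein. The second is the FRB domain (annotated as the T2098L variant, FRB*) fused to a fragment of human FIS1, presumably its mitochondrial outer membrane anchor. The name and insert field place a P2A peptide between the two, although it is not separately annotated. The records disagree on the WIPI component: the plasmid name says WIPI2d and the sequence annotation matches WIPI2, whereas the insert name and gene fields list WIPI1.

This arrangement forms a chemically induced dimerisation system. Adding rapamycin or a rapalog would bridge FKBP and FRB, tethering the GFP-tagged autophagy factor to mitochondria. This fits the associated study of mitophagy initiation. As the name notes, this version lacks the mt-mKeima mitophagy reporter.
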