Features (pLannotate 1.2.2; 29 found; start..end, strand, type, name):
    377..634     +  LTR            5' LTR (truncated): truncated 5' long terminal repeat (LTR) from HIV-1
    681..806     +  misc_feature   HIV-1 Ψ: packaging signal of human immunodeficiency virus type 1
    790..1128    +  CDS            HIV-1 gag (fragment): gag protein from human immunodeficiency virus 1; gag
   1303..1536    +  misc_feature   RRE: The Rev response element (RRE) of HIV-1 allows for Rev-dependent mRNA export from the nucleus to the cytoplasm.
   1913..2013    +  CDS            Rev (fragment): human immunodeficiency virus 1 (HIV-1) Rev protein; rev; enhances nuclear export of unspliced and incompletely spliced viral mRNAs
   2062..2179    +  misc_feature   cPPT/CTS: central polypurine tract and central termination sequence of HIV-1
   2231..2534    +  enhancer       CMV enhancer: human cytomegalovirus immediate early enhancer
   2535..2738    +  promoter       CMV promoter: human cytomegalovirus (CMV) immediate early promoter
   2827..3150    +  CDS            FKBP1A: FKB1A_HUMAN - Also known as FKBP1, FKBP12. Experimental evidence at protein level: Swiss-Prot protein existence level 1. Keeps in an inactive conformation TGFBR1, the TGF-beta type I serine/threonine kinase receptor, preventing TGF-beta receptor activation in absence of ligand. Recruits SMAD7 to ACVR1B which prevents the association of SMAD2 and SMAD3 with the activin receptor complex, thereby blocking the activin signal. May modulate the RYR1 calcium channel activity. PPIases accelerate the folding of proteins. It catalyzes the cis-trans isomerization of proline imidic peptide bonds in oligop
   3157..3477    +  CDS            FKBP: human FK506-binding protein FKBP12 synthetic gene with alternative codons
   3496..4209    +  CDS            mEGFP: mEGFP is a basic (constitutively fluorescent) green fluorescent protein published in 2002, derived from Aequorea victoria. It has moderate acid sensitivity.
   4210..4245    +  misc_feature   MCS (fragment): multiple cloning site
   4246..5520    +  CDS            Wipi2: WIPI2_RAT - Experimental evidence at protein level: Swiss-Prot protein existence level 1. Component of the autophagy machinery that controls the major intracellular degradation process by which cytoplasmic materials are packaged into autophagosomes and delivered to lysosomes for degradation. Involved in an early step of the formation of preautophagosomal structures. Binds and is activated by phosphatidylinositol 3-phosphate (PtdIns3P) forming on membranes of the endoplasmic reticulum upon activation of the upstream ULK1 and PI3 kinases. Mediates ER-isolation membranes contacts by interacting w
   5611..5889    +  CDS            FRB*: T2098L mutant of FKBP-rapamycin binding domain of human FRAP binds synthetic ligands such as AP21967
   5896..6075    +  CDS            FIS1 (fragment): FIS1_HUMAN - Also known as TTC11. Experimental evidence at protein level: Swiss-Prot protein existence level 1. Involved in the fragmentation of the mitochondrial network and its perinuclear clustering. Plays a minor role in the recruitment and association of the fission mediator dynamin-related protein 1 (DNM1L) to the mitochondrial surface and mitochondrial fission. Can induce cytochrome c release from the mitochondrion to the cytosol, ultimately leading to apoptosis. Also mediates peroxisomal fission. From Homo sapiens (Human).
   6086..6674    +  misc_feature   WPRE: woodchuck hepatitis virus posttranscriptional regulatory element
   6682..6747    +  CDS            nef (fragment): NEF_HV1Z2 - Experimental evidence at protein level: Swiss-Prot protein existence level 1. Extracellular Nef protein targets CD4(+) T-lymphocytes for apoptosis by interacting with CXCR4 surface receptors. From Human immunodeficiency virus type 1 group M subtype D (isolate Z2/CDC-Z34) (HIV-1).
   6749..6982    +  LTR            3' LTR (ΔU3): self-inactivating 3' long terminal repeat (LTR) from HIV-1
   7187..7291    +  promoter       AmpR promoter: bla
   7292..8152    +  CDS            AmpR: β-lactamase; bla; confers resistance to ampicillin, carbenicillin, and related antibiotics
   8323..8911    +  rep_origin     ori: high-copy-number ColE1/pMB1/pBR322/pUC origin of replication
   9094..9148    +  CDS            lacI (fragment): lac repressor; lacI; The lac repressor binds to the lac operator to inhibit transcription in E. coli. This inhibition can be relieved by adding lactose or isopropyl-β-D-thiogalactopyranoside (IPTG).
   9154..9247    +  rep_origin     SV40 ori (fragment): SV40 origin of replication
   9272..9309    +  CDS            lacI (fragment): lac repressor; lacI; The lac repressor binds to the lac operator to inhibit transcription in E. coli. This inhibition can be relieved by adding lactose or isopropyl-β-D-thiogalactopyranoside (IPTG).
   9322..9343    +  protein_bind   CAP binding site: CAP binding activates transcription in the presence of cAMP. E. coli catabolite activator protein
   9358..9388    +  promoter       lac promoter: promoter for the E. coli lac operon
   9396..9412    +  protein_bind   lac operator: The lac repressor binds to the lac operator to inhibit transcription in E. coli. This inhibition can be relieved by adding lactose or isopropyl-β-D-thiogalactopyranoside (IPTG). lac repressor encoded by lacI
   9446..9529    +  polyA_signal   SV40 poly(A) signal (fragment): SV40 polyadenylation signal
   9696..329     +  CDS            nef (fragment) (across the origin): NEF_HV1BR - Experimental evidence at protein level: Swiss-Prot protein existence level 1. Extracellular Nef protein targets CD4(+) T-lymphocytes for apoptosis by interacting with CXCR4 surface receptors (PubMed:14990729). From Human immunodeficiency virus type 1 group M subtype B (isolate BRU/LAI) (HIV-1).
>Addgene plasmid #223794 | pHAGE_FKBP-mEGFP-WIPI2d_P2A-FRB-Fis1 (no mt-mKeima) | addgene full sequence | sequence record 448230 | Addgene NGS Result
TGGAAGGGCTAATTCACTCCCAAAGAAGACAAGATATCCTTGATCTGTGGATCTACCACACACAAGGCTA
CTTCCCTGATTAGCAGAACTACACACCAGGGCCAGGGGTCAGATATCCACTGACCTTTGGATGGTGCTAC
AAGCTAGTACCAGTTGAGCCAGATAAGGTAGAAGAGGCCAATAAAGGAGAGAACACCAGCTTGTTACACC
CTGTGAGCCTGCATGGGATGGATGACCCGGAGAGAGAAGTGTTAGAGTGGAGGTTTGACAGCCGCCTAGC
ATTTCATCACGTGGCCCGAGAGCTGCATCCGGAGTACTTCAAGAACTGCTGATATCGAGCTTGCTACAAG
GGACTTTCCGCTGGGGACTTTCCAGGGAGGCGTGGCCTGGGCGGGACTGGGGAGTGGCGAGCCCTCAGAT
CCTGCATATAAGCAGCTGCTTTTTGCCTGTACTGGGTCTCTCTGGTTAGACCAGATCTGAGCCTGGGAGC
TCTCTGGCTAACTAGGGAACCCACTGCTTAAGCCTCAATAAAGCTTGCCTTGAGTGCTTCAAGTAGTGTG
TGCCCGTCTGTTGTGTGACTCTGGTAACTAGAGATCCCTCAGACCCTTTTAGTCAGTGTGGAAAATCTCT
AGCAGTGGCGCCCGAACAGGGACTTGAAAGCGAAAGGGAAACCAGAGGAGCTCTCTCGACGCAGGACTCG
GCTTGCTGAAGCGCGCACGGCAAGAGGCGAGGGGCGGCGACTGGTGAGTACGCCAAAAATTTTGACTAGC
GGAGGCTAGAAGGAGAGAGATGGGTGCGAGAGCGTCAGTATTAAGCGGGGGAGAATTAGATCGCGATGGG
AAAAAATTCGGTTAAGGCCAGGGGGAAAGAAAAAATATAAATTAAAACATATAGTATGGGCAAGCAGGGA
GCTAGAACGATTCGCAGTTAATCCTGGCCTGTTAGAAACATCAGAAGGCTGTAGACAAATACTGGGACAG
CTACAACCATCCCTTCAGACAGGATCAGAAGAACTTAGATCATTATATAATACAGTAGCAACCCTCTATT
GTGTGCATCAAAGGATAGAGATAAAAGACACCAAGGAAGCTTTAGACAAGATAGAGGAAGAGCAAAACAA
AAGTAAGACCACCGCACAGCAAGCGGCCGGCCGCTGATCTTCAGACCTGGAGGAGGAGATATGAGGGACA
ATTGGAGAAGTGAATTATATAAATATAAAGTAGTAAAAATTGAACCATTAGGAGTAGCACCCACCAAGGC
AAAGAGAAGAGTGGTGCAGAGAGAAAAAAGAGCAGTGGGAATAGGAGCTTTGTTCCTTGGGTTCTTGGGA
GCAGCAGGAAGCACTATGGGCGCAGCGTCAATGACGCTGACGGTACAGGCCAGACAATTATTGTCTGGTA
TAGTGCAGCAGCAGAACAATTTGCTGAGGGCTATTGAGGCGCAACAGCATCTGTTGCAACTCACAGTCTG
GGGCATCAAGCAGCTCCAGGCAAGAATCCTGGCTGTGGAAAGATACCTAAAGGATCAACAGCTCCTGGGG
ATTTGGGGTTGCTCTGGAAAACTCATTTGCACCACTGCTGTGCCTTGGAATGCTAGTTGGAGTAATAAAT
CTCTGGAACAGATTTGGAATCACACGACCTGGATGGAGTGGGACAGAGAAATTAACAATTACACAAGCTT
AATACACTCCTTAATTGAAGAATCGCAAAACCAGCAAGAAAAGAATGAACAAGAATTATTGGAATTAGAT
AAATGGGCAAGTTTGTGGAATTGGTTTAACATAACAAATTGGCTGTGGTATATAAAATTATTCATAATGA
TAGTAGGAGGCTTGGTAGGTTTAAGAATAGTTTTTGCTGTACTTTCTATAGTGAATAGAGTTAGGCAGGG
ATATTCACCATTATCGTTTCAGACCCACCTCCCAACCCCGAGGGGACCCGACAGGCCCGAAGGAATAGAA
GAAGAAGGTGGAGAGAGAGACAGAGACAGATCCATTCGATTAGTGAACGGATCTCGACGGTATCGCCGAA
TTAATTCACAAATGGCAGTATTCATCCACAATTTTAAAAGAAAAGGGGGGATTGGGGGGTACAGTGCAGG
GGAAAGAATAGTAGACATAATAGCAACAGACATACAAACTAAAGAATTACAAAAACAAATTACAAAAATT
CAAAATTTTCGGGTTTATTACAGGGACAGCAGAGATCCAGTTTGGACTAGTGGAGTTCCGCGTTACATAA
CTTACGGTAAATGGCCCGCCTGGCTGACCGCCCAACGACCCCCGCCCATTGACGTCAATAATGACGTATG
TTCCCATAGTAACGCCAATAGGGACTTTCCATTGACGTCAATGGGTGGAGTATTTACGGTAAACTGCCCA
CTTGGCAGTACATCAAGTGTATCATATGCCAAGTACGCCCCCTATTGACGTCAATGACGGTAAATGGCCC
GCCTGGCATTATGCCCAGTACATGACCTTATGGGACTTTCCTACTTGGCAGTACATCTACGTATTAGTCA
TCGCTATTACCATGGTGATGCGGTTTTGGCAGTACATCAATGGGCGTGGATAGCGGTTTGACTCACGGGG
ATTTCCAAGTCTCCACCCCATTGACGTCAATGGGAGTTTGTTTTGGCACCAAAATCAACGGGACTTTCCA
AAATGTCGTAACAACTCCGCCCCATTGACGCAAATGGGCGGTAGGCGTGTACGGTGGGAGGTCTATATAA
GCAGAGCTCGTTTAGTGAACCGTCAGATCGCCTGGAGACGCCATCCACGCTGTTTTGACCTCCATAGAAG
ACACCGGCGGCCGCGGTACCGCCACCATGGGAGTGCAGGTGGAAACCATCTCCCCAGGAGACGGGCGCAC
CTTCCCCAAGCGCGGCCAGACCTGCGTGGTGCACTACACCGGGATGCTTGAAGATGGAAAGAAATTTGAT
TCCTCCCGGGACAGAAACAAGCCCTTTAAGTTTATGCTAGGCAAGCAGGAGGTGATCCGAGGCTGGGAAG
AAGGGGTTGCCCAGATGAGTGTGGGTCAGAGAGCCAAACTGACTATATCTCCAGATTATGCCTATGGTGC
CACTGGGCACCCAGGCATCATCCCACCACATGCCACTCTCGTCTTCGATGTGGAGCTTCTAAAACTGGAA
ACTAGAGGCGTGCAGGTCGAGACCATCAGCCCCGGCGACGGCCGCACCTTTCCCAAGAGAGGCCAGACTT
GCGTGGTCCACTACACCGGCATGCTGGAGGACGGCAAGAAGTTCGACAGCAGCCGCGACCGCAACAAGCC
CTTCAAGTTCATGCTGGGCAAACAGGAAGTGATCCGCGGCTGGGAGGAAGGCGTGGCTCAGATGAGCGTG
GGGCAGCGGGCCAAGCTGACCATCAGCCCCGACTATGCCTACGGCGCCACCGGCCACCCCGGCATCATCC
CCCCCCACGCCACCCTGGTGTTCGACGTGGAGCTGCTGAAGCTGGAGACTAGTACCGGTTCTAGAGTGAG
CAAGGGCGAGGAGCTGTTCACCGGGGTGGTGCCCATCCTGGTCGAGCTGGACGGCGACGTAAACGGCCAC
AAGTTCAGCGTGTCCGGCGAGGGCGAGGGCGATGCCACCTACGGCAAGCTGACCCTGAAGTTCATCTGCA
CCACCGGCAAGCTGCCCGTGCCCTGGCCCACCCTCGTGACCACCCTGACCTACGGCGTGCAGTGCTTCAG
CCGCTACCCCGACCACATGAAGCAGCACGACTTCTTCAAGTCCGCCATGCCCGAAGGCTACGTCCAGGAG
CGCACCATCTTCTTCAAGGACGACGGCAACTACAAGACCCGCGCCGAGGTGAAGTTCGAGGGCGACACCC
TGGTGAACCGCATCGAGCTGAAGGGCATCGACTTCAAGGAGGACGGCAACATCCTGGGGCACAAGCTGGA
GTACAACTACAACAGCCACAACGTCTATATCATGGCCGACAAGCAGAAGAACGGCATCAAGGTGAACTTC
AAGATCCGCCACAACATCGAGGACGGCAGCGTGCAGCTCGCCGACCACTACCAGCAGAACACCCCCATCG
GCGACGGCCCCGTGCTGCTGCCCGACAACCACTACCTGAGCACCCAGTCCAAGCTGAGCAAAGACCCCAA
CGAGAAGCGCGATCACATGGTCCTGCTGGAGTTCGTGACCGCCGCCGGGATCACTCTCGGCATGGACGAG
CTGTACAAGTCCGGACTCAGATCTCGAGCTCAAGCTTCGAATTCTATGAACCTGGCGAGCCAGAGCGGGG
AGGCCGGCGCCGGCCAGCTGCTCTTCGCCAACTTCAACCAGGACAACACGTCCCTAGCTGTTGGTAGTAA
GTCCGGTTATAAATTTTTCTCCCTTTCTTCTGTGGATAAGCTGGAACAGATCTATGAATGCACCGATACG
GAAGATGTGTGCATTGTAGAGAGATTGTTCTCCAGCAGCCTAGTGGCCATCGTGAGCCTTAAAGCACCAA
GGAAGCTAAAGGTTTGCCACTTTAAGAAGGGAACTGAGATCTGCAACTACAGCTACTCCAACACGATTCT
GGCTGTGAAGCTCAACAGGCAGAGGCTGATAGTATGCCTGGAGGAGTCCCTGTACATCCACAACATTCGG
GACATGAAGGTGCTGCATACGATCAGGGAGACGCCTCCAAACCCTGCAGGCCTGTGTGCGCTGTCAATCA
ACAACGACAACTGCTACTTGGCGTACCCAGGGAGCGCGACCATCGGAGAGGTGCAGGTCTTCGATACCAT
TAATTTGAGAGCTGCAAACATGATTCCGGCTCACGACAGTCCTTTAGCGGCACTGGCCTTTGACGCAAGT
GGAACTAAACTTGCCACGGCTTCGGAGAAGGGGACCGTGATTAGGGTATTTTCCATTCCAGAAGGACAAA
AACTCTTTGAGTTTCGGAGAGGAGTAAAGAGGTGCGTGAGCATCTGCTCCCTGGCCTTCAGCATGGACGG
CATGTTCCTCTCCGCCTCCAGCAACACTGAGACCGTGCACATCTTCAAACTCGAGACTGTGAAAGAAAAA
CCCCCAGAGGAGCCCACCACCTGGACCGGGTACTTCGGGAAAGTGCTCATGGCCTCCACCAGCTACCTGC
CTTCCCAAGTGACAGAAATGTTCAACCAGGGCAGAGCCTTCGCCACGGTCCGCCTGCCATTCTGCGGCCA
CAAAAACATCTGCTCGCTAGCCACAATTCAGAAGATCCCGCGGTTGTTGGTGGGTGCCGCCGACGGGTAC
CTGTACATGTACAACCTGGACCCCCAGGAGGGCGGCGAGTGTGCCCTGATGAAGCAGCACCGGCTGGACG
GCAGTCTGGAAACGACCAATGAGATCTTGGACTCTGCCTCTCACGACTGCCCCTTAGTCACTCAGACATA
CGGCGCAGCTGCAGGAAAAGCCTACACAGACGACCTGGGTGCTGTGGGTGGCGCCTGCCTGGAGGACGAG
GCCAGCGCCCTGCGCCTGGATGAGGACAGCGAGCACCCGCCCATGATTCTTCGGACTGACGCTAGCGGAA
GCGGAGCTACTAACTTCAGCCTGCTGAAGCAGGCTGGAGACGTGGAGGAGAACCCTGGACCTCTCGAGAT
GGCTTCTAGAATCCTCTGGCATGAGATGTGGCATGAAGGCCTGGAAGAGGCATCTCGTTTGTACTTTGGG
GAAAGGAACGTGAAAGGCATGTTTGAGGTGCTGGAGCCCTTGCATGCTATGATGGAACGGGGCCCCCAGA
CTCTGAAGGAAACATCCTTTAATCAGGCCTATGGTCGAGATTTAATGGAGGCCCAAGAGTGGTGCAGGAA
GTACATGAAATCAGGGAATGTCAAGGACCTCCTCCAAGCCTGGGACCTCTATTATCATGTGTTCCGACGA
ATCTCAAAGACTAGTTACGTCCGCGGGTTGCTGCAGACAGAGCCCCAGAACAACCAGGCCAAGGAACTGG
AGCGGCTCATTGACAAGGCCATGAAGAAAGATGGACTCGTGGGCATGGCCATCGTGGGAGGCATGGCCCT
GGGTGTGGCGGGACTGGCCGGACTCATCGGACTTGCTGTGTCCAAGTCCAAATCCTGAGGATCCTAATCA
ACCTCTGGATTACAAAATTTGTGAAAGATTGACTGGTATTCTTAACTATGTTGCTCCTTTTACGCTATGT
GGATACGCTGCTTTAATGCCTTTGTATCATGCTATTGCTTCCCGTATGGCTTTCATTTTCTCCTCCTTGT
ATAAATCCTGGTTGCTGTCTCTTTATGAGGAGTTGTGGCCCGTTGTCAGGCAACGTGGCGTGGTGTGCAC
TGTGTTTGCTGACGCAACCCCCACTGGTTGGGGCATTGCCACCACCTGTCAGCTCCTTTCCGGGACTTTC
GCTTTCCCCCTCCCTATTGCCACGGCGGAACTCATCGCCGCCTGCCTTGCCCGCTGCTGGACAGGGGCTC
GGCTGTTGGGCACTGACAATTCCGTGGTGTTGTCGGGGAAATCATCGTCCTTTCCTTGGCTGCTCGCCTG
TGTTGCCACCTGGATTCTGCGCGGGACGTCCTTCTGCTACGTCCCTTCGGCCCTCAATCCAGCGGACCTT
CCTTCCCGCGGCCTGCTGCCGGCTCTGCGGCCTCTTCCGCGTCTTCGCCTTCGCCCTCAGACGAGTCGGA
TCTCCCTTTGGGCCGCCTCCCCGCCTGAGATCCTTTAAGACCAATGACTTACAAGGCAGCTGTAGATCTT
AGCCACTTTTTAAAAGAAAAGGGGGGACTGGAAGGGCTAATTCACTCCCAACGAAGACAAGATCTGCTTT
TTGCTTGTACTGGGTCTCTCTGGTTAGACCAGATCTGAGCCTGGGAGCTCTCTGGCTAACTAGGGAACCC
ACTGCTTAAGCCTCAATAAAGCTTGCCTTGAGTGCTTCAAGTAGTGTGTGCCCGTCTGTTGTGTGACTCT
GGTAACTAGAGATCCCTCAGACCCTTTTAGTCAGTGTGGAAAATCTCTAGCAGTAGTAGTTCATGTCATC
TTATTATTCAGTATTTATAACTTGCAAAGAAATGAATATCAGAGAGTGAGAGGCCCGGGTTAATTAAGGA
AAGGGCTAGATCATTCTTGAAGACGAAAGGGCCTCGTGATACGCCTATTTTTATAGGTTAATGTCATGAT
AATAATGGTTTCTTAGACGTCAGGTGGCACTTTTCGGGGAAATGTGCGCGGAACCCCTATTTGTTTATTT
TTCTAAATACATTCAAATATGTATCCGCTCATGAGACAATAACCCTGATAAATGCTTCAATAATATTGAA
AAAGGAAGAGTATGAGTATTCAACATTTCCGTGTCGCCCTTATTCCCTTTTTTGCGGCATTTTGCCTTCC
TGTTTTTGCTCACCCAGAAACGCTGGTGAAAGTAAAAGATGCTGAAGATCAGTTGGGTGCACGAGTGGGT
TACATCGAACTGGATCTCAACAGCGGTAAGATCCTTGAGAGTTTTCGCCCCGAAGAACGTTTTCCAATGA
TGAGCACTTTTAAAGTTCTGCTATGTGGCGCGGTATTATCCCGTGTTGACGCCGGGCAAGAGCAACTCGG
TCGCCGCATACACTATTCTCAGAATGACTTGGTTGAGTACTCACCAGTCACAGAAAAGCATCTTACGGAT
GGCATGACAGTAAGAGAATTATGCAGTGCTGCCATAACCATGAGTGATAACACTGCGGCCAACTTACTTC
TGACAACGATCGGAGGACCGAAGGAGCTAACCGCTTTTTTGCACAACATGGGGGATCATGTAACTCGCCT
TGATCGTTGGGAACCGGAGCTGAATGAAGCCATACCAAACGACGAGCGTGACACCACGATGCCTGTAGCA
ATGGCAACAACGTTGCGCAAACTATTAACTGGCGAACTACTTACTCTAGCTTCCCGGCAACAATTAATAG
ACTGGATGGAGGCGGATAAAGTTGCAGGACCACTTCTGCGCTCGGCCCTTCCGGCTGGCTGGTTTATTGC
TGATAAATCTGGAGCCGGTGAGCGTGGGTCTCGCGGTATCATTGCAGCACTGGGGCCAGATGGTAAGCCC
TCCCGTATCGTAGTTATCTACACGACGGGGAGTCAGGCAACTATGGATGAACGAAATAGACAGATCGCTG
AGATAGGTGCCTCACTGATTAAGCATTGGTAACTGTCAGACCAAGTTTACTCATATATACTTTAGATTGA
TTTAAAACTTCATTTTTAATTTAAAAGGATCTAGGTGAAGATCCTTTTTGATAATCTCATGACCAAAATC
CCTTAACGTGAGTTTTCGTTCCACTGAGCGTCAGACCCCGTAGAAAAGATCAAAGGATCTTCTTGAGATC
CTTTTTTTCTGCGCGTAATCTGCTGCTTGCAAACAAAAAAACCACCGCTACCAGCGGTGGTTTGTTTGCC
GGATCAAGAGCTACCAACTCTTTTTCCGAAGGTAACTGGCTTCAGCAGAGCGCAGATACCAAATACTGTT
CTTCTAGTGTAGCCGTAGTTAGGCCACCACTTCAAGAACTCTGTAGCACCGCCTACATACCTCGCTCTGC
TAATCCTGTTACCAGTGGCTGCTGCCAGTGGCGATAAGTCGTGTCTTACCGGGTTGGACTCAAGACGATA
GTTACCGGATAAGGCGCAGCGGTCGGGCTGAACGGGGGGTTCGTGCACACAGCCCAGCTTGGAGCGAACG
ACCTACACCGAACTGAGATACCTACAGCGTGAGCTATGAGAAAGCGCCACGCTTCCCGAAGGGAGAAAGG
CGGACAGGTATCCGGTAAGCGGCAGGGTCGGAACAGGAGAGCGCACGAGGGAGCTTCCAGGGGGAAACGC
CTGGTATCTTTATAGTCCTGTCGGGTTTCGCCACCTCTGACTTGAGCGTCGATTTTTGTGATGCTCGTCA
GGGGGGCGGAGCCTATGGAAAAACGCCAGCAACGCGGCCTTTTTACGGTTCCTGGCCTTTTGCTGGCCTT
TTGCTCACATGTTCTTTCCTGCGTTATCCCCTGATTCTGTGGATAACCGTATTACCGCCTTTGAGTGAGC
TGATACCGCTCGCCGCAGCCGAACGACCGAGCGCAGCGAGTCAGTGAGCGAGGAAGCGGAAGAGCGCCCA
ATACGCAAACCGCCTCTCCCCGCGCGTTGGCCGATTCATTAATGCAGCAAGCTCATGGCTGACTAATTTT
TTTTATTTATGCAGAGGCCGAGGCCGCCTCGGCCTCTGAGCTATTCCAGAAGTAGTGAGGAGGCTTTTTT
GGAGGCCTAGGCTTTTGCAAAAAGCTCCCCGTGGCACGACAGGTTTCCCGACTGGAAAGCGGGCAGTGAG
CGCAACGCAATTAATGTGAGTTAGCTCACTCATTAGGCACCCCAGGCTTTACACTTTATGCTTCCGGCTC
GTATGTTGTGTGGAATTGTGAGCGGATAACAATTTCACACAGGAAACAGCTATGACATGATTACGAATTT
CACAAATAAAGCATTTTTTTCACTGCATTCTAGTTGTGGTTTGTCCAAACTCATCAATGTATCTTATCAT
GTCTGGATCAACTGGATAACTCAAGCTAACCAAAATCATCCCAAACTTCCCACCCCATACCCTATTACCA
CTGCCAATTACCTGTGGTTTCATTTACTCTAAACCTGTGATTCCTCTGAATTATTTTCATTTTAAAGAAA
TTGTATTTGTTAAATATGTACTACAAACTTAGTAGT
